Addgene plasmid #67615: GST-SF3B2 wild type aa 401-550 fragment
Purpose: bacterial expression of wild type GST-SF3B2 fragment (401-550)
Depositing lab: Steven Clarke. Depositing organization: University of California, Los Angeles (UCLA). Publication: Unique Features of Human Protein Arginine Methyltransferase 9 (PRMT9) and its Substrate RNA Splicing Factor SF3B2. Hadjikyriacou A, Yang Y, Espejo A, Bedford MT, Clarke SG. J Biol Chem. 2015 May 15. pii: jbc.M115.659433. 10.1074/jbc.M115.659433 PubMed 25979344.
Backbone
  Vector backbone: pGEX-6p-1
  Backbone manufacturer: GE healthcare
  Backbone size w/o insert (bp): 4984
  Total vector size (bp): 5435
  Vector type: Bacterial Expression
Growth in bacteria
  Bacterial resistance: Ampicillin, 100 μg/mL
  Growth temperature: 37°C
  Growth strain: DH5alpha
  Copy number: Unknown
Gene/Insert
  Gene/Insert name: splicing factor 3b subunit 2 (alt names: SF3B2; SAP145)
  Species: H. sapiens (human)
  Insert size (bp): 451
  Mutation: fragment of amino acids 401-550
  GenBank ID: NM_006842.2
  Entrez Gene: SF3B2 (a.k.a. CFM, Cus1, HFM, SAP145, SF3B145, SF3b1, SF3b150)
  Promoter: tac
  Tag / fusion protein: GST (N terminal on backbone)
  Cloning method: Restriction Enzyme; 5′ cloning site BamHI (not destroyed); 3′ cloning site NotI (not destroyed)
  Sequencing primers: 5′ 5GEX; 3′ 3GEX
Resource information
  A portion of this plasmid was derived from a plasmid made by: Mark Bedford, The University of Texas MD Anderson Cancer Center, Smithville, Texas
Terms and licenses: Academic/Nonprofit Terms; Industry Terms: Not Available to Industry
How to cite: GST-SF3B2 wild type aa 401-550 fragment was a gift from Steven Clarke (Addgene plasmid # 67615 ; http://n2t.net/addgene:67615 ; RRID:Addgene_67615)
