[The description below was written by a language model from this plasmid's Addgene catalogue record and pLannotate feature annotations shown in this document.]
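Description:
GST-SF3B2 wild type aa 401-550 fragment is a bacterial expression plasmid built on the pGEX-6p-1 backbone. It produces a portion of human splicing factor 3b subunit 2 (SF3B2, also called SAP145) as an N-terminal glutathione S-transferase fusion in E. coli. The roughly 450 bp insert encodes residues 401 to 550 of the wild-type protein. It was cloned between the BamHI and NotI sites, both of which are retained, placing it downstream of and in frame with the Schistosoma japonicum GST coding sequence supplied by the vector. The catalogue gives a total size of 5,435 bp, while the depositor sequence used for annotation is 5,429 nt; the difference is minor.

Transcription of the fusion is driven by the tac promoter, a strong trp/lac hybrid, followed by a lac operator. The plasmid also carries lacI under the lacIq promoter, so repressor made from the plasmid keeps expression off until it is relieved with IPTG. Propagation relies on a ColE1/pMB1-type origin, and selection uses the β-lactamase gene, which confers ampicillin resistance. The annotation also picks up backbone remnants that have no role in the payload: short rop and bom fragments, a small yciV fragment, and a lac promoter/operator with a lacZα segment downstream of lacI.

The GST moiety allows affinity capture of the recombinant fragment on glutathione resin. The associated publication concerns human protein arginine methyltransferase 9 (PRMT9) and its substrate SF3B2, so this fragment probably serves as a purified wild-type substrate for methylation studies. The record itself states only bacterial expression of the fragment as the purpose.
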