Features (pLannotate 1.2.2; 17 found; start..end, strand, type, name):
      6..107     -  CDS            yciV (fragment): RNAAM_ECOLI - Also known as trpH From Escherichia coli (strain K12).
    183..211     +  promoter       tac promoter: strong E. coli promoter; hybrid between the trp and lac UV5 promoters
    219..235     +  protein_bind   lac operator: The lac repressor binds to the lac operator to inhibit transcription in E. coli. This inhibition can be relieved by adding lactose or isopropyl-β-D-thiogalactopyranoside (IPTG). lac repressor encoded by lacI
    258..911     +  CDS            GST26_SCHJA: Experimental evidence at protein level: Swiss-Prot protein existence level 1. GST isoenzymes appear to play a central role in the parasite detoxification system. Other functions are also suspected including a role in increasing the solubility of haematin in the parasite gut. From Schistosoma japonicum (Blood fluke).
    966..1415    +  CDS            SF3B2 (fragment): SF3B2_HUMAN - Also known as SAP145. Experimental evidence at protein level: Swiss-Prot protein existence level 1. Involved in pre-mRNA splicing as a component of the splicing factor SF3B complex (PubMed:27720643). SF3B complex is required for 'A' complex assembly formed by the stable binding of U2 snRNP to the branchpoint sequence (BPS) in pre-mRNA. Sequence independent binding of SF3A/SF3B complex upstream of the branch site is essential, it may anchor U2 snRNP to the pre-mRNA (PubMed:12234937). May also be involved in the assembly of the 'E' complex (PubMed:10882114). Belongs also to the min
   1446..1485    +  CDS            rop (fragment): Rop protein, which maintains plasmids at low copy number; rop
   1587..1627    +  misc_feature   bom (fragment): basis of mobility region from pBR322
   1732..1836    +  promoter       AmpR promoter: bla
   1837..2697    +  CDS            AmpR: β-lactamase; bla; confers resistance to ampicillin, carbenicillin, and related antibiotics
   2868..3456    +  rep_origin     ori: high-copy-number ColE1/pMB1/pBR322/pUC origin of replication
   3642..3693    -  misc_feature   bom (fragment): basis of mobility region from pBR322
   3700..3777    +  promoter       lacIq promoter: lacI (mutant); In the lacIq allele, a single base change in the promoter boosts expression of the lacI gene about 10-fold.
   3778..4860    +  CDS            lacI: lac repressor; lacI; The lac repressor binds to the lac operator to inhibit transcription in E. coli. This inhibition can be relieved by adding lactose or isopropyl-β-D-thiogalactopyranoside (IPTG).
   4873..4894    +  protein_bind   CAP binding site: CAP binding activates transcription in the presence of cAMP. E. coli catabolite activator protein
   4909..4939    +  promoter       lac promoter: promoter for the E. coli lac operon
   4947..4963    +  protein_bind   lac operator: The lac repressor binds to the lac operator to inhibit transcription in E. coli. This inhibition can be relieved by adding lactose or isopropyl-β-D-thiogalactopyranoside (IPTG). lac repressor encoded by lacI
   4983..5156    +  CDS            lacZα: LacZα fragment of β-galactosidase; lacZ fragment
>Addgene plasmid #67615 | GST-SF3B2 wild type aa 401-550 fragment | depositor full sequence | sequence record 116538 | GST-SF3B2 wild type aa 401-550 fragment sequence 5429 bps
ACGTTATCGACTGCACGGTGCACCAATGCTTCTGGCGTCAGGCAGCCATCGGAAGCTGTGGTATGGCTGT
GCAGGTCGTAAATCACTGCATAATTCGTGTCGCTCAAGGCGCACTCCCGTTCTGGATAATGTTTTTTGCG
CCGACATCATAACGGTTCTGGCAAATATTCTGAAATGAGCTGTTGACAATTAATCATCGGCTCGTATAAT
GTGTGGAATTGTGAGCGGATAACAATTTCACACAGGAAACAGTATTCATGTCCCCTATACTAGGTTATTG
GAAAATTAAGGGCCTTGTGCAACCCACTCGACTTCTTTTGGAATATCTTGAAGAAAAATATGAAGAGCAT
TTGTATGAGCGCGATGAAGGTGATAAATGGCGAAACAAAAAGTTTGAATTGGGTTTGGAGTTTCCCAATC
TTCCTTATTATATTGATGGTGATGTTAAATTAACACAGTCTATGGCCATCATACGTTATATAGCTGACAA
GCACAACATGTTGGGTGGTTGTCCAAAAGAGCGTGCAGAGATTTCAATGCTTGAAGGAGCGGTTTTGGAT
ATTAGATACGGTGTTTCGAGAATTGCATATAGTAAAGACTTTGAAACTCTCAAAGTTGATTTTCTTAGCA
AGCTACCTGAAATGCTGAAAATGTTCGAAGATCGTTTATGTCATAAAACATATTTAAATGGTGATCATGT
AACCCATCCTGACTTCATGTTGTATGACGCTCTTGATGTTGTTTTATACATGGACCCAATGTGCCTGGAT
GCGTTCCCAAAATTAGTTTGTTTTAAAAAACGTATTGAAGCTATCCCACAAATTGATAAGTACTTGAAAT
CCAGCAAGTATATAGCATGGCCTTTGCAGGGCTGGCAAGCCACGTTTGGTGGTGGCGACCATCCTCCAAA
ATCGGATCTGGAAGTTCTGTTCCAGGGGCCCCTGGGATCCCCGGAATTCCCGGGTAAGGAGAAAGAGAAG
GAGCCAGAGAAACTTGACAAACTGGAGAACTCTGCAGCCCCCAAGAAGAAGGGATTTGAAGAGGAGCACA
AGGACAGTGATGATGACAGCAGTGATGACGAGCAGGAAAAGAAGCCAGAAGCCCCCAAGCTGTCCAAGAA
GAAGTTGCGCCGAATGAACCGCTTCACTGTGGCTGAACTCAAGCAGCTGGTGGCTCGGCCCGATGTCGTG
GAGATGCACGATGTGACAGCGCAGGACCCTAAGCTCTTGGTTCACCTCAAGGCCACTCGGAACTCTGTGC
CTGTGCCACGCCACTGGTGTTTTAAGCGCAAATACCTGCAGGGCAAACGGGGCATTGAGAAGCCCCCCTT
CGAGCTGCCAGACTTCATCAAACGCACAGGCATCCAGGAGATGCGAGAGGCCCTGCAGGAGAAGGAAGAA
CAGAAGACCATGAAGTGAGCGGCCGCATCGTGACTGACTGACGATCTGCCTCGCGCGTTTCGGTGATGAC
GGTGAAAACCTCTGACACATGCAGCTCCCGGAGACGGTCACAGCTTGTCTGTAAGCGGATGCCGGGAGCA
GACAAGCCCGTCAGGGCGCGTCAGCGGGTGTTGGCGGGTGTCGGGGCGCAGCCATGACCCAGTCACGTAG
CGATAGCGGAGTGTATAATTCTTGAAGACGAAAGGGCCTCGTGATACGCCTATTTTTATAGGTTAATGTC
ATGATAATAATGGTTTCTTAGACGTCAGGTGGCACTTTTCGGGGAAATGTGCGCGGAACCCCTATTTGTT
TATTTTTCTAAATACATTCAAATATGTATCCGCTCATGAGACAATAACCCTGATAAATGCTTCAATAATA
TTGAAAAAGGAAGAGTATGAGTATTCAACATTTCCGTGTCGCCCTTATTCCCTTTTTTGCGGCATTTTGC
CTTCCTGTTTTTGCTCACCCAGAAACGCTGGTGAAAGTAAAAGATGCTGAAGATCAGTTGGGTGCACGAG
TGGGTTACATCGAACTGGATCTCAACAGCGGTAAGATCCTTGAGAGTTTTCGCCCCGAAGAACGTTTTCC
AATGATGAGCACTTTTAAAGTTCTGCTATGTGGCGCGGTATTATCCCGTGTTGACGCCGGGCAAGAGCAA
CTCGGTCGCCGCATACACTATTCTCAGAATGACTTGGTTGAGTACTCACCAGTCACAGAAAAGCATCTTA
CGGATGGCATGACAGTAAGAGAATTATGCAGTGCTGCCATAACCATGAGTGATAACACTGCGGCCAACTT
ACTTCTGACAACGATCGGAGGACCGAAGGAGCTAACCGCTTTTTTGCACAACATGGGGGATCATGTAACT
CGCCTTGATCGTTGGGAACCGGAGCTGAATGAAGCCATACCAAACGACGAGCGTGACACCACGATGCCTG
CAGCAATGGCAACAACGTTGCGCAAACTATTAACTGGCGAACTACTTACTCTAGCTTCCCGGCAACAATT
AATAGACTGGATGGAGGCGGATAAAGTTGCAGGACCACTTCTGCGCTCGGCCCTTCCGGCTGGCTGGTTT
ATTGCTGATAAATCTGGAGCCGGTGAGCGTGGGTCTCGCGGTATCATTGCAGCACTGGGGCCAGATGGTA
AGCCCTCCCGTATCGTAGTTATCTACACGACGGGGAGTCAGGCAACTATGGATGAACGAAATAGACAGAT
CGCTGAGATAGGTGCCTCACTGATTAAGCATTGGTAACTGTCAGACCAAGTTTACTCATATATACTTTAG
ATTGATTTAAAACTTCATTTTTAATTTAAAAGGATCTAGGTGAAGATCCTTTTTGATAATCTCATGACCA
AAATCCCTTAACGTGAGTTTTCGTTCCACTGAGCGTCAGACCCCGTAGAAAAGATCAAAGGATCTTCTTG
AGATCCTTTTTTTCTGCGCGTAATCTGCTGCTTGCAAACAAAAAAACCACCGCTACCAGCGGTGGTTTGT
TTGCCGGATCAAGAGCTACCAACTCTTTTTCCGAAGGTAACTGGCTTCAGCAGAGCGCAGATACCAAATA
CTGTCCTTCTAGTGTAGCCGTAGTTAGGCCACCACTTCAAGAACTCTGTAGCACCGCCTACATACCTCGC
TCTGCTAATCCTGTTACCAGTGGCTGCTGCCAGTGGCGATAAGTCGTGTCTTACCGGGTTGGACTCAAGA
CGATAGTTACCGGATAAGGCGCAGCGGTCGGGCTGAACGGGGGGTTCGTGCACACAGCCCAGCTTGGAGC
GAACGACCTACACCGAACTGAGATACCTACAGCGTGAGCTATGAGAAAGCGCCACGCTTCCCGAAGGGAG
AAAGGCGGACAGGTATCCGGTAAGCGGCAGGGTCGGAACAGGAGAGCGCACGAGGGAGCTTCCAGGGGGA
AACGCCTGGTATCTTTATAGTCCTGTCGGGTTTCGCCACCTCTGACTTGAGCGTCGATTTTTGTGATGCT
CGTCAGGGGGGCGGAGCCTATGGAAAAACGCCAGCAACGCGGCCTTTTTACGGTTCCTGGCCTTTTGCTG
GCCTTTTGCTCACATGTTCTTTCCTGCGTTATCCCCTGATTCTGTGGATAACCGTATTACCGCCTTTGAG
TGAGCTGATACCGCTCGCCGCAGCCGAACGACCGAGCGCAGCGAGTCAGTGAGCGAGGAAGCGGAAGAGC
GCCTGATGCGGTATTTTCTCCTTACGCATCTGTGCGGTATTTCACACCGCATAAATTCCGACACCATCGA
ATGGTGCAAAACCTTTCGCGGTATGGCATGATAGCGCCCGGAAGAGAGTCAATTCAGGGTGGTGAATGTG
AAACCAGTAACGTTATACGATGTCGCAGAGTATGCCGGTGTCTCTTATCAGACCGTTTCCCGCGTGGTGA
ACCAGGCCAGCCACGTTTCTGCGAAAACGCGGGAAAAAGTGGAAGCGGCGATGGCGGAGCTGAATTACAT
TCCCAACCGCGTGGCACAACAACTGGCGGGCAAACAGTCGTTGCTGATTGGCGTTGCCACCTCCAGTCTG
GCCCTGCACGCGCCGTCGCAAATTGTCGCGGCGATTAAATCTCGCGCCGATCAACTGGGTGCCAGCGTGG
TGGTGTCGATGGTAGAACGAAGCGGCGTCGAAGCCTGTAAAGCGGCGGTGCACAATCTTCTCGCGCAACG
CGTCAGTGGGCTGATCATTAACTATCCGCTGGATGACCAGGATGCCATTGCTGTGGAAGCTGCCTGCACT
AATGTTCCGGCGTTATTTCTTGATGTCTCTGACCAGACACCCATCAACAGTATTATTTTCTCCCATGAAG
ACGGTACGCGACTGGGCGTGGAGCATCTGGTCGCATTGGGTCACCAGCAAATCGCGCTGTTAGCGGGCCC
ATTAAGTTCTGTCTCGGCGCGTCTGCGTCTGGCTGGCTGGCATAAATATCTCACTCGCAATCAAATTCAG
CCGATAGCGGAACGGGAAGGCGACTGGAGTGCCATGTCCGGTTTTCAACAAACCATGCAAATGCTGAATG
AGGGCATCGTTCCCACTGCGATGCTGGTTGCCAACGATCAGATGGCGCTGGGCGCAATGCGCGCCATTAC
CGAGTCCGGGCTGCGCGTTGGTGCGGATATCTCGGTAGTGGGATACGACGATACCGAAGACAGCTCATGT
TATATCCCGCCGTCAACCACCATCAAACAGGATTTTCGCCTGCTGGGGCAAACCAGCGTGGACCGCTTGC
TGCAACTCTCTCAGGGCCAGGCGGTGAAGGGCAATCAGCTGTTGCCCGTCTCACTGGTGAAAAGAAAAAC
CACCCTGGCGCCCAATACGCAAACCGCCTCTCCCCGCGCGTTGGCCGATTCATTAATGCAGCTGGCACGA
CAGGTTTCCCGACTGGAAAGCGGGCAGTGAGCGCAACGCAATTAATGTGAGTTAGCTCACTCATTAGGCA
CCCCAGGCTTTACACTTTATGCTTCCGGCTCGTATGTTGTGTGGAATTGTGAGCGGATAACAATTTCACA
CAGGAAACAGCTATGACCATGATTACGGATTCACTGGCCGTCGTTTTACAACGTCGTGACTGGGAAAACC
CTGGCGTTACCCAACTTAATCGCCTTGCAGCACATCCCCCTTTCGCCAGCTGGCGTAATAGCGAAGAGGC
CCGCACCGATCGCCCTTCCCAACAGTTGCGCAGCCTGAATGGCGAATGGCGCTTTGCCTGGTTTCCGGCA
CCAGAAGCGGTGCCGGAAAGCTGGCTGGAGTGCGATCTTCCTGAGGCCGATACTGTCGTCGTCCCCTCAA
ACTGGCAGATGCACGGTTACGATGCGCCCATCTACACCAACGTAACCTATCCCATTACGGTCAATCCGCC
GTTTGTTCCCACGGAGAATCCGACGGGTTGTTACTCGCTCACATTTAATGTTGATGAAAGCTGGCTACAG
GAAGGCCAGACGCGAATTATTTTTGATGGCGTTGGAATT
