>Addgene plasmid #67615 | GST-SF3B2 wild type aa 401-550 fragment | addgene partial sequence | sequence record 150822 | pGEX5 5'-GGGCTGGCAAGCCACGTTTGGTG-3'
AGTTCTGTTCCAGGGGCCCCTGGGATCCCCGGAATTCCCGGGTAAGGAGAAAGAGAAGGAGCCAGAGAAA
CTTGACAAACTGGAGAACTCTGCAGCCCCCAAGAAGAAGGGATTTGAAGAGGAGCACAAGGACAGTGATG
ATGACAGCAGTGATGACGAGCAGGAAAAGAAGCCAGAAGCCCCCAAGCTGTCCAAGAAGAAGTTGCGCCG
AATGAACCGCTTCACTGTGGCTGAACTCAAGCAGCTGGTGGCTCGGCCCGATGTCGTGGAGATGCACGAT
GTGACAGCGCAGGACCCTAAGCTCTTGGTTCACCTCAAGGCCACTCGGAACTCTGTGCCTGTGCCACGCC
ACTGGTGTTTTAAGCGCAAATACCTGCAGGGCAAACGGGGCATTGAGAAGCCCCCCTTCGAGCTGCCAGA
CTTCATCAAACGCACAGGCATCCAGGAGATGCGAGAGGCCCTGCAGGAGAAGGAAGAACAGAAGACCATG
AAGTGAGCGGCCGCATCGTGACTGACTGACGATCTGCCTCGCGCGTTTCGGTGATGACGGTGAAAACCTC
TGACACATGCAGCTCCCGGAGACGGTCACAGCTTGTCTGTAAGCGGATGCCGGGAGCAGACAAGCCCGTC
AGGGCGCGTCAGCGGGTGTTGGCGGGTGTCGGGGCGCAGCCATGACCCAGTCACGTAGCGATAGCGGAGT
GTATAATTCTTGAAGACGAAAGGGCCTCGTGATACGCCTATTTTTATAGGTTAATGTCATGATAATAATG
GTTTCTTAGACGTCAGGTGGCACTTTTCGGGGAAATGTGCGCGGAACCCCTATTTGTTTATTTTTCTAA
