>Addgene plasmid #67615 | GST-SF3B2 wild type aa 401-550 fragment | addgene partial sequence | sequence record 150823 | pGEX3 5'-CCGGGAGCTGCATGTGTCAGAGG-3'
AGGCAGATCGTCAGTCAGTCACGATGCGGCCGCTCACTTCATGGTCTTCTGTTCTTCCTTCTCCTGCAGG
GCCTCTCGCATCTCCTGGATGCCTGTGCGTTTGATGAAGTCTGGCAGCTCGAAGGGGGGCTTCTCAATGC
CCCGTTTGCCCTGCAGGTATTTGCGCTTAAAACACCAGTGGCGTGGCACAGGCACAGAGTTCCGAGTGGC
CTTGAGGTGAACCAAGAGCTTAGGGTCCTGCGCTGTCACATCGTGCATCTCCACGACATCGGGCCGAGCC
ACCAGCTGCTTGAGTTCAGCCACAGTGAAGCGGTTCATTCGGCGCAACTTCTTCTTGGACAGCTTGGGGG
CTTCTGGCTTCTTTTCCTGCTCGTCATCACTGCTGTCATCATCACTGTCCTTGTGCTCCTCTTCAAATCC
CTTCTTCTTGGGGGCTGCAGAGTTCTCCAGTTTGTCAAGTTTCTCTGGCTCCTTCTCTTTCTCCTTACCC
GGGAATTCCGGGGATCCCAGGGGCCCCTGGAACAGAACTTCCAGATCCGATTTTGGAGGATGGTCGCCAC
CACCAAACGTGGCTTGCCAGCCCTGCAAAGGCCATGCTATATACTTGCTGGATTTCAAGTACTTATCAAT
TTGTGGGATAGCTTCAATACGTTTTTTAAAACAAACTAATTTTGGGAACGCATCCAGGCACATTGGGTCC
ATGTATAAAACAACATCAAGAGCGTCATACAACATGAAGTCAGGATGGGTTACATGATCACCATTTAAAT
ATGTTTTATGACATAAACGATCTTCGAACATTTTCAGCATTTCAGGTAGCTTGCTAAGAAA
